Addgene plasmid #162796: PB-PE
Purpose: All-in-one prime editor piggyBac transposon
Depositing lab: Tobias Cantz. Depositing organization: Medizinische Hochschule Hannover. Publication: A selectable all-in-one CRISPR prime editing piggyBac transposon allows for highly efficient gene editing in human cell lines. Eggenschwiler R, Gschwendtberger T, Felski C, Jahn C, Langer F, Sterneckert J, Hermann A, Luhmann J, Steinemann D, Haase A, Martin U, Petri S, Cantz T. Sci Rep. 2021 Nov 12;11(1):22154. doi: 10.1038/s41598-021-01689-2. PubMed 34773059.
Backbone
  Vector backbone: pEX-A2
  Backbone manufacturer: Eurofins Genomics
  Backbone size w/o insert (bp): 5120
  Total vector size (bp): 13136
  Modifications to backbone: addition of 3' and 5' piggyBac repeats, addition of pU6-pegRNA(B12B) sequence, addition of CAG promoter, addition of bGH (pA)
  Vector type: Mammalian Expression, CRISPR, Synthetic Biology ; piggyBac transposon
  Selectable markers: Puromycin ; thymidine kinase
Growth in bacteria
  Bacterial resistance: Ampicillin, 100 μg/mL
  Growth temperature: 30°C
  Growth strain: NEB Stable
  Growth instructions: It is highly recommened to use NEB Stable at 30°C. Cloning efficiency and stability of plasmid can be compromised when using other strains / higher temperatures!
  Copy number: Unknown
Gene/Insert
  Gene/Insert name: SpCas9_ H840A-PE2-MMLV-RT(dBB)-P2A-PAC_dTK(dBB)
  Species: Synthetic
  Insert size (bp): 8016
  Promoter: CAG
  Tag / fusion protein: SV40 NLS (N terminal on insert); SV40 NLS (C terminal on insert)
  Cloning method: Unknown
  Sequencing primers: 5′ GGGCAGGAAGAGGGCCTAT; 3′ CCTCGACTGTGCCTTCTA
Resource information
  A portion of this plasmid was derived from a plasmid made by: Cas9_H840A was cloned from pCMV-PE2 (Addgene #132775)
Terms and licenses: Academic/Nonprofit Terms; Industry Terms: Not Available to Industry
How to cite: PB-PE was a gift from Tobias Cantz (Addgene plasmid # 162796 ; http://n2t.net/addgene:162796 ; RRID:Addgene_162796)
