[The description below was written by a language model from this plasmid's Addgene catalogue record and pLannotate feature annotations shown in this document.]
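Description:
PB-PE is an all-in-one prime editing piggyBac transposon plasmid of about 13.1 kb for mammalian cells, built on the pEX-A2 cloning backbone. It is propagated in E. coli through a high-copy ColE1/pUC-type origin and an ampicillin resistance gene; the record flags the plasmid as prone to instability in bacteria. According to the catalogue entry, 5' and 3' piggyBac repeats were added to the backbone so that the cargo can be integrated into the genome by piggyBac transposase. These repeats are not picked up in either automated feature table, so their exact positions are not documented here. The two annotated sequence records (depositor and sequencing result) differ by only four nucleotides, within the chimeric intron, and are otherwise concordant.

The cargo contains two expression units. A human U6 Pol III promoter drives a prime editing guide RNA cassette built on the S. pyogenes gRNA scaffold. Downstream, a CAG promoter (CMV enhancer, chicken β-actin promoter and chimeric intron) drives a single long open reading frame terminated by a bGH polyadenylation signal. This encodes the PE2 prime editor: SpCas9 H840A nickase, derived from pCMV-PE2, fused to Moloney murine leukemia virus reverse transcriptase (annotated as a gag-pol fragment) and flanked by SV40 nuclear localisation signals. A P2A peptide links the editor to a puromycin N-acetyltransferase–truncated HSV thymidine kinase fusion. Puromycin enriches for cells carrying the transposon. The thymidine kinase confers sensitivity to nucleoside analogues such as ganciclovir, providing a negative selection marker, presumably for cells that have lost the cassette after editing. The construct is intended for efficient, selectable prime editing in human cell lines.
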