Features (pLannotate 1.2.2; 18 found; start..end, strand, type, name):
     17..257     +  promoter       U6 promoter: RNA polymerase III promoter for human U6 snRNA
    294..369     +  misc_RNA       gRNA scaffold: guide RNA scaffold for the Streptococcus pyogenes CRISPR/Cas9 system
    415..794     +  enhancer       CMV enhancer: human cytomegalovirus immediate early enhancer
    796..1071    +  promoter       chicken β-actin promoter: No description available
   1072..2084    +  intron         chimeric intron: chimera between introns from chicken β-actin and rabbit β-globin
   2150..2168    +  promoter       T7 promoter: promoter for bacteriophage T7 RNA polymerase
   2239..3840    +  CDS            Cas9(N): N-terminal portion of Streptococcus pyogenes Cas9 (Zetsche et al., 2015)
   3841..6335    +  CDS            Cas9(C) (fragment): C-terminal portion of Streptococcus pyogenes Cas9 (Zetsche et al., 2015)
   6439..8470    +  CDS            gag-pol (fragment): Moloney murine leukemia virus Gag-Pol polyprotein; gag-pol; contains a read-through stop codon
   8599..9195    +  CDS            PuroR (fragment): puromycin N-acetyltransferase; pac from Streptomyces; confers resistance to puromycin
   9202..10197   +  CDS            ΔTK: truncated herpes simplex virus thymidine kinase (Salomon et al., 1995) confers sensitivity to nucleoside analogs such as acyclovir or ganciclovir
  10225..10336   +  polyA_signal   bGH poly(A) signal: bovine growth hormone polyadenylation signal
  10761..11349   -  rep_origin     ori: high-copy-number ColE1/pMB1/pBR322/pUC origin of replication
  11520..12380   -  CDS            AmpR: β-lactamase; bla; confers resistance to ampicillin, carbenicillin, and related antibiotics
  12381..12485   -  promoter       AmpR promoter: bla
  12580..12615   +  CDS            rop (fragment): Rop protein, which maintains plasmids at low copy number; rop
  12717..12764   +  misc_feature   bom (fragment): basis of mobility region from pBR322
  13084..13101   +  protein_bind   attB1 (fragment): mutant version of attB; recombination site for the Gateway® BP reaction BP Clonase™
>Addgene plasmid #162796 | PB-PE | depositor full sequence | sequence record 315469 | PB-PE sequence 13136 bps
CAAGGTCGGGCAGGAAGAGGGCCTATTTCCCATGATTCCTTCATATTTGCATATACGATACAAGGCTGTT
AGAGAGATAATTAGAATTAATTTGACTGTAAACACAAAGATATTAGTACAAAATACGTGACGTAGAAAGT
AATAATTTCTTGGGTAGTTTGCAGTTTTAAAATTATGTTTTAAAATGGACTATCATATGCTTACCGTAAC
TTGAAAGTATTTCGATTTCTTGGCTTTATATATCTTGTGGAAAGGACGAAACACCGGGTCTTCGTGGAGC
TCATCGAAGACCTGTTTTAGAGCTAGAAATAGCAAGTTAAAATAAGGCTAGTCCGTTATCAACTTGAAAA
AGTGGCACCGAGTCGGTGCAGAGACCGAATCGACCAGAGGTCTCGTTTTTTTCTAGACGCTAGCGACATT
GATTATTGACTAGTTATTAATAGTAATCAATTACGGGGTCATTAGTTCATAGCCCATATATGGAGTTCCG
CGTTACATAACTTACGGTAAATGGCCCGCCTGGCTGACCGCCCAACGACCCCCGCCCATTGACGTCAATA
ATGACGTATGTTCCCATAGTAACGCCAATAGGGACTTTCCATTGACGTCAATGGGTGGAGTATTTACGGT
AAACTGCCCACTTGGCAGTACATCAAGTGTATCATATGCCAAGTACGCCCCCTATTGACGTCAATGACGG
TAAATGGCCCGCCTGGCATTATGCCCAGTACATGACCTTATGGGACTTTCCTACTTGGCAGTACATCTAC
GTATTAGTCATCGCTATTACCATGGTCGAGGTGAGCCCCACGTTCTGCTTCACTCTCCCCATCTCCCCCC
CCTCCCCACCCCCAATTTTGTATTTATTTATTTTTTAATTATTTTGTGCAGCGATGGGGGCGGGGGGGGG
GGGGGCGCGCGCCAGGCGGGGCGGGGCGGGGCGAGGGGCGGGGCGGGGCGAGGCGGAGAGGTGCGGCGGC
AGCCAATCAGAGCGGCGCGCTCCGAAAGTTTCCTTTTATGGCGAGGCGGCGGCGGCGGCGGCCCTATAAA
AAGCGAAGCGCGCGGCGGGCGGGAGTCGCTGCGTTGCCTTCGCCCCGTGCCCCGCTCCGCGCCGCCTCGC
GCCGCCCGCCCCGGCTCTGACTGACCGCGTTACTCCCACAGGTGAGCGGGCGGGACGGCCCTTCTCCTCC
GGGCTGTAATTAGCGCTTGGTTTAATGACGGCTCGTTTCTTTTCTGTGGCTGCGTGAAAGCCTTAAAGGG
CTCCGGGAGGGCCCTTTGTGCGGGGGGGAGCGGCTCGGGGGGTGCGTGCGTGTGTGTGTGCGTGGGGAGC
GCCGCGTGCGGCCCGCGCTGCCCGGCGGCTGTGAGCGCTGCGGGCGCGGCGCGGGGCTTTGTGCGCTCCG
CGTGTGCGCGAGGGGAGCGCGGCCGGGGGCGGTGCCCCGCGGTGCGGGGGGGCTGCGAGGGGAACAAAGG
CTGCGTGCGGGGTGTGTGCGTGGGGGGGTGAGCAGGGGGTGTGGGCGCGGCGGTCGGGCTGTAACCCCCC
CCTGCACCCCCCTCCCCGAGTTGCTGAGCACGGCCCGGCTTCGGGTGCGGGGCTCCGTACGGGGCGTGGC
GCGGGGCTCGCCGTGCCGGGCGGGGGGTGGCGGCAGGTGGGGGTGCCGGGCGGGGCGGGGCCGCCTCGGG
CCGGGGAGGGCTCGGGGGAGGGGCGCGGCGGCCCCCGGAGCGCCGGCGGCTGTCGAGGCGCGGCGAGCCG
CAGCCATTGCCTTTTATGGTAATCGTGCGAGAGGGCGCAGGGACTTCCTTTGTCCCAAATCTGTGCGGAG
CCGAAATCTGGGAGGCGCCGCCGCACCCCCTCTAGCGGGCGCGGGGCGAAGCGGTGCGGCGCCGGCAGGA
AGGAAATGGGCGGGGAGGGCCTTCGTGCGTCGCCGCGCCGCCGTCCCCTTCTCCCTCTCCAGCCTCGGGG
CTGTCCGCGGGGGGACGGCTGCCTTCGGGGGGGACGGGGCAGGGCGGGGTTCGGCTTCTGGCGTGTGACC
GGCGGCTCTAGAGCCTCTGCTAACCATGTTCATGCCTTCTTCTTTTTCCTACAGCTCCTGGGCAACGTGC
TGGTTATTGTGCTGTCTCATCATTTTGGCAAAGAATTGATAGCGGCCGCTAATACGACTCACTATAGGGA
GAGCCGCCACCATGAAACGGACAGCCGACGGAAGCGAGTTCGAGTCACCAAAGAAGAAGCGGAAAGTCGA
CAAGAAGTACAGCATCGGCCTGGACATCGGCACCAACTCTGTGGGCTGGGCCGTGATCACCGACGAGTAC
AAGGTGCCCAGCAAGAAATTCAAGGTGCTGGGCAACACCGACCGGCACAGCATCAAGAAGAACCTGATCG
GAGCCCTGCTGTTCGACAGCGGCGAAACAGCCGAGGCCACCCGGCTGAAGAGAACCGCCAGAAGAAGATA
CACCAGACGGAAGAACCGGATCTGCTATCTGCAAGAGATCTTCAGCAACGAGATGGCCAAGGTGGACGAC
AGCTTCTTCCACAGACTGGAAGAGTCCTTCCTGGTGGAAGAGGATAAGAAGCACGAGCGGCACCCCATCT
TCGGCAACATCGTGGACGAGGTGGCCTACCACGAGAAGTACCCCACCATCTACCACCTGAGAAAGAAACT
GGTGGACAGCACCGACAAGGCCGACCTGCGGCTGATCTATCTGGCCCTGGCCCACATGATCAAGTTCCGG
GGCCACTTCCTGATCGAGGGCGACCTGAACCCCGACAACAGCGACGTGGACAAGCTGTTCATCCAGCTGG
TGCAGACCTACAACCAGCTGTTCGAGGAAAACCCCATCAACGCCAGCGGCGTGGACGCCAAGGCCATCCT
GTCTGCCAGACTGAGCAAGAGCAGACGGCTGGAAAATCTGATCGCCCAGCTGCCCGGCGAGAAGAAGAAT
GGCCTGTTCGGAAACCTGATTGCCCTGAGCCTGGGCCTGACCCCCAACTTCAAGAGCAACTTCGACCTGG
CCGAGGATGCCAAACTGCAGCTGAGCAAGGACACCTACGACGACGACCTGGACAACCTGCTGGCCCAGAT
CGGCGACCAGTACGCCGACCTGTTTCTGGCCGCCAAGAACCTGTCCGACGCCATCCTGCTGAGCGACATC
CTGAGAGTGAACACCGAGATCACCAAGGCCCCCCTGAGCGCCTCTATGATCAAGAGATACGACGAGCACC
ACCAGGACCTGACCCTGCTGAAAGCTCTCGTGCGGCAGCAGCTGCCTGAGAAGTACAAAGAGATTTTCTT
CGACCAGAGCAAGAACGGCTACGCCGGCTACATTGACGGCGGAGCCAGCCAGGAAGAGTTCTACAAGTTC
ATCAAGCCCATCCTGGAAAAGATGGACGGCACCGAGGAACTGCTCGTGAAGCTGAACAGAGAGGACCTGC
TGCGGAAGCAGCGGACCTTCGACAACGGCAGCATCCCCCACCAGATCCACCTGGGAGAGCTGCACGCCAT
TCTGCGGCGGCAGGAAGATTTTTACCCATTCCTGAAGGACAACCGGGAAAAGATCGAGAAGATCCTGACC
TTCCGCATCCCCTACTACGTGGGCCCTCTGGCCAGGGGAAACAGCAGATTCGCCTGGATGACCAGAAAGA
GCGAGGAAACCATCACCCCCTGGAACTTCGAGGAAGTGGTGGACAAGGGCGCTTCCGCCCAGAGCTTCAT
CGAGCGGATGACCAACTTCGATAAGAACCTGCCCAACGAGAAGGTGCTGCCCAAGCACAGCCTGCTGTAC
GAGTACTTCACCGTGTATAACGAGCTGACCAAAGTGAAATACGTGACCGAGGGAATGAGAAAGCCCGCCT
TCCTGAGCGGCGAGCAGAAAAAGGCCATCGTGGACCTGCTGTTCAAGACCAACCGGAAAGTGACCGTGAA
GCAGCTGAAAGAGGACTACTTCAAGAAAATCGAGTGCTTCGACTCCGTGGAAATCTCCGGCGTGGAAGAT
CGGTTCAACGCCTCCCTGGGCACATACCACGATCTGCTGAAAATTATCAAGGACAAGGACTTCCTGGACA
ATGAGGAAAACGAGGACATTCTGGAAGATATCGTGCTGACCCTGACACTGTTTGAGGACAGAGAGATGAT
CGAGGAACGGCTGAAAACCTATGCCCACCTGTTCGACGACAAAGTGATGAAGCAGCTGAAGCGGCGGAGA
TACACCGGCTGGGGCAGGCTGAGCCGGAAGCTGATCAACGGCATCCGGGACAAGCAGTCCGGCAAGACAA
TCCTGGATTTCCTGAAGTCCGACGGCTTCGCCAACAGAAACTTCATGCAGCTGATCCACGACGACAGCCT
GACCTTTAAAGAGGACATCCAGAAAGCCCAGGTGTCCGGCCAGGGCGATAGCCTGCACGAGCACATTGCC
AATCTGGCCGGCAGCCCCGCCATTAAGAAGGGCATCCTGCAGACAGTGAAGGTGGTGGACGAGCTCGTGA
AAGTGATGGGCCGGCACAAGCCCGAGAACATCGTGATCGAAATGGCCAGAGAGAACCAGACCACCCAGAA
GGGACAGAAGAACAGCCGCGAGAGAATGAAGCGGATCGAAGAGGGCATCAAAGAGCTGGGCAGCCAGATC
CTGAAAGAACACCCCGTGGAAAACACCCAGCTGCAGAACGAGAAGCTGTACCTGTACTACCTGCAGAATG
GGCGGGATATGTACGTGGACCAGGAACTGGACATCAACCGGCTGTCCGACTACGATGTGGACGCTATCGT
GCCTCAGAGCTTTCTGAAGGACGACTCCATCGACAACAAGGTGCTGACCAGAAGCGACAAGAACCGGGGC
AAGAGCGACAACGTGCCCTCCGAAGAGGTCGTGAAGAAGATGAAGAACTACTGGCGGCAGCTGCTGAACG
CCAAGCTGATTACCCAGAGAAAGTTCGACAATCTGACCAAGGCCGAGAGAGGCGGCCTGAGCGAACTGGA
TAAGGCCGGCTTCATCAAGAGACAGCTGGTGGAAACCCGGCAGATCACAAAGCACGTGGCACAGATCCTG
GACTCCCGGATGAACACTAAGTACGACGAGAATGACAAGCTGATCCGGGAAGTGAAAGTGATCACCCTGA
AGTCCAAGCTGGTGTCCGATTTCCGGAAGGATTTCCAGTTTTACAAAGTGCGCGAGATCAACAACTACCA
CCACGCCCACGACGCCTACCTGAACGCCGTCGTGGGAACCGCCCTGATCAAAAAGTACCCTAAGCTGGAA
AGCGAGTTCGTGTACGGCGACTACAAGGTGTACGACGTGCGGAAGATGATCGCCAAGAGCGAGCAGGAAA
TCGGCAAGGCTACCGCCAAGTACTTCTTCTACAGCAACATCATGAACTTTTTCAAGACCGAGATTACCCT
GGCCAACGGCGAGATCCGGAAGCGGCCTCTGATCGAGACAAACGGCGAAACCGGGGAGATCGTGTGGGAT
AAGGGCCGGGATTTTGCCACCGTGCGGAAAGTGCTGAGCATGCCCCAAGTGAATATCGTGAAAAAGACCG
AGGTGCAGACAGGCGGCTTCAGCAAAGAGTCTATCCTGCCCAAGAGGAACAGCGATAAGCTGATCGCCAG
AAAGAAGGACTGGGACCCTAAGAAGTACGGCGGCTTCGACAGCCCCACCGTGGCCTATTCTGTGCTGGTG
GTGGCCAAAGTGGAAAAGGGCAAGTCCAAGAAACTGAAGAGTGTGAAAGAGCTGCTGGGGATCACCATCA
TGGAAAGAAGCAGCTTCGAGAAGAATCCCATCGACTTTCTGGAAGCCAAGGGCTACAAAGAAGTGAAAAA
GGACCTGATCATCAAGCTGCCTAAGTACTCCCTGTTCGAGCTGGAAAACGGCCGGAAGAGAATGCTGGCC
TCTGCCGGCGAACTGCAGAAGGGAAACGAACTGGCCCTGCCCTCCAAATATGTGAACTTCCTGTACCTGG
CCAGCCACTATGAGAAGCTGAAGGGCTCCCCCGAGGATAATGAGCAGAAACAGCTGTTTGTGGAACAGCA
CAAGCACTACCTGGACGAGATCATCGAGCAGATCAGCGAGTTCTCCAAGAGAGTGATCCTGGCCGACGCT
AATCTGGACAAAGTGCTGTCCGCCTACAACAAGCACCGGGATAAGCCCATCAGAGAGCAGGCCGAGAATA
TCATCCACCTGTTTACCCTGACCAATCTGGGAGCCCCTGCCGCCTTCAAGTACTTTGACACCACCATCGA
CCGGAAGAGGTACACCAGCACCAAAGAGGTGCTGGACGCCACCCTGATCCACCAGAGCATCACCGGCCTG
TACGAGACACGGATCGACCTGTCTCAGCTGGGAGGTGACTCTGGAGGATCTAGCGGAGGATCCTCTGGCA
GCGAGACACCAGGAACAAGCGAGTCAGCAACACCAGAGAGCAGTGGCGGCAGCAGCGGCGGCAGCAGCAC
CCTAAATATAGAAGATGAGTATCGGCTACATGAAACCTCAAAAGAGCCAGATGTTTCTCTAGGGTCCACA
TGGCTGTCTGATTTTCCTCAGGCCTGGGCGGAAACCGGGGGCATGGGACTGGCAGTTCGCCAAGCTCCTC
TGATCATACCTCTGAAAGCAACCTCTACCCCCGTGTCCATAAAACAATACCCCATGTCACAAGAAGCCAG
ACTGGGGATCAAGCCCCACATACAGAGACTGTTGGACCAGGGAATACTGGTACCCTGCCAGTCCCCCTGG
AACACGCCCCTGCTACCCGTTAAGAAACCAGGGACTAATGATTATAGGCCTGTCCAGGATCTGAGAGAAG
TCAACAAGCGGGTGGAGGACATCCACCCCACCGTGCCCAACCCTTACAACCTCTTGAGCGGGCTCCCACC
GTCCCACCAGTGGTACACTGTGCTTGATTTAAAGGATGCCTTTTTCTGCCTGAGACTCCACCCCACCAGT
CAGCCTCTCTTCGCCTTTGAGTGGAGAGATCCAGAGATGGGAATCTCAGGACAATTGACCTGGACCAGAC
TCCCACAGGGTTTCAAAAACAGTCCCACCCTGTTTAATGAGGCACTGCACAGGGACCTAGCAGACTTCAG
AATCCAGCACCCAGACTTGATCCTGCTACAGTACGTGGATGACTTACTGCTGGCCGCCACTTCTGAGCTA
GACTGCCAACAAGGTACTCGGGCCCTGTTACAAACCCTAGGGAACCTCGGGTATCGGGCCTCGGCCAAGA
AAGCCCAAATTTGCCAGAAACAGGTCAAGTATCTGGGGTATCTTCTAAAAGAGGGTCAGAGATGGCTGAC
TGAGGCCAGAAAAGAGACTGTGATGGGGCAGCCTACTCCCAAGACCCCTCGACAACTAAGGGAGTTCCTA
GGGAAGGCAGGCTTCTGTCGCCTCTTCATCCCTGGGTTTGCAGAAATGGCAGCCCCCCTGTACCCTCTCA
CCAAACCGGGGACTCTGTTTAATTGGGGCCCAGACCAACAAAAGGCCTATCAAGAAATCAAGCAAGCTCT
TCTAACTGCCCCAGCCCTGGGGTTGCCAGATTTGACTAAGCCCTTTGAACTCTTTGTCGACGAGAAGCAG
GGCTACGCCAAAGGTGTCCTAACGCAAAAACTGGGACCTTGGCGTCGGCCGGTGGCCTACCTGTCCAAAA
AGCTAGACCCAGTAGCAGCTGGGTGGCCCCCTTGCCTACGGATGGTAGCAGCCATTGCCGTACTGACAAA
GGATGCAGGCAAGCTAACCATGGGACAGCCACTAGTCATTCTGGCCCCCCATGCAGTAGAGGCACTAGTC
AAACAACCCCCCGACCGCTGGCTTTCCAACGCCCGGATGACTCACTATCAGGCCTTGCTTTTGGACACGG
ACCGGGTCCAGTTCGGCCCGGTGGTAGCCCTGAACCCGGCTACGCTGCTCCCACTGCCTGAGGAAGGGCT
GCAACACAACTGCCTTGATATCCTGGCCGAAGCCCACGGAACCCGACCCGACCTAACGGACCAGCCGCTC
CCAGACGCCGACCACACCTGGTACACGGATGGAAGCAGTCTCTTACAAGAGGGACAGCGTAAGGCGGGAG
CTGCGGTGACCACCGAGACAGAGGTAATCTGGGCTAAAGCCCTGCCAGCCGGGACATCCGCTCAGCGGGC
TGAACTGATAGCACTCACCCAGGCCCTAAAGATGGCAGAAGGTAAGAAGCTAAATGTTTATACTGATAGC
CGTTATGCTTTTGCTACTGCCCATATCCATGGAGAAATATACAGAAGGCGTGGGTGGCTCACATCAGAAG
GCAAAGAGATCAAAAATAAAGACGAGATCTTGGCCCTACTAAAAGCCCTCTTTCTGCCCAAAAGACTTAG
CATAATCCATTGTCCAGGACATCAAAAGGGACACAGCGCCGAGGCTAGAGGCAACCGGATGGCTGACCAA
GCGGCCCGAAAGGCAGCCATCACAGAGACTCCAGACACCTCTACCCTCCTCATAGAAAATTCATCACCCT
CTGGCGGCTCAAAAAGAACCGCCGACGGCAGCGAATTCGAGCCCAAGAAGAAGAGGAAAGTCGGCTCCGG
CGCTACCAATTTCTCCCTGCTCAAGCAAGCCGGAGACGTCGAGGAAAACCCAGGCCCAATGACCGAGTAC
AAGCCCACGGTGCGCCTCGCCACCCGCGACGACGTCCCCAGGGCCGTACGCACCCTCGCCGCCGCGTTCG
CCGACTACCCCGCCACGCGCCACACCGTCGATCCGGACCGCCACATCGAGCGGGTCACCGAGCTGCAAGA
ACTCTTCCTCACGCGCGTCGGGCTCGACATCGGCAAGGTGTGGGTCGCGGACGACGGCGCCGCGGTGGCG
GTCTGGACCACGCCGGAGAGCGTCGAAGCGGGGGCGGTGTTCGCCGAGATCGGCCCGCGCATGGCCGAGT
TGAGCGGTTCCCGGCTGGCCGCGCAGCAACAGATGGAAGGCCTCCTGGCGCCGCACCGGCCCAAGGAGCC
CGCGTGGTTCCTGGCCACCGTCGGCGTCTCGCCCGACCACCAGGGCAAGGGTCTGGGCAGCGCCGTCGTG
CTCCCCGGAGTGGAGGCGGCCGAGCGCGCCGGGGTGCCCGCCTTCCTGGAGACATCCGCGCCCCGCAACC
TCCCCTTCTACGAGCGGCTCGGCTTCACCGTCACCGCCGACGTCGAGGTGCCCGAAGGACCGCGCACCTG
GTGCATGACCCGCAAGCCCGGTGCCGGCTCCATGCCCACGCTACTGCGGGTTTATATAGACGGTCCTCAC
GGGATGGGGAAAACCACCACCACGCAACTGCTGGTGGCCCTGGGTTCGCGCGACGATATCGTCTACGTAC
CCGAGCCGATGACTTACTGGCAGGTGCTGGGGGCTTCCGAGACAATCGCGAACATCTACACCACACAACA
CCGCCTCGACCAGGGTGAGATATCGGCCGGGGACGCGGCGGTGGTAATGACAAGCGCCCAGATAACAATG
GGCATGCCTTATGCCGTGACCGACGCCGTTCTGGCTCCTCATATCGGGGGGGAGGCTGGGAGCTCACATG
CCCCGCCCCCGGCCCTCACCCTCATCTTCGACCGCCATCCCATCGCCGCCCTCCTGTGCTACCCGGCCGC
GCGATACCTTATGGGCAGCATGACCCCCCAGGCCGTGCTGGCGTTCGTGGCCCTCATCCCGCCGACCTTG
CCCGGCACAAACATCGTGTTGGGGGCCCTTCCGGAGGACAGACACATCGACCGCCTGGCCAAACGCCAGC
GCCCCGGCGAGCGGCTTGACCTGGCTATGCTGGCCGCGATTCGCCGCGTTTACGGGCTGCTTGCCAATAC
GGTGCGGTATCTGCAGGGCGGCGGGTCGTGGCGGGAGGATTGGGGACAGCTTTCGGGGACGGCCGTGCCG
CCCCAGGGTGCCGAGCCCCAGAGCAACGCGGGCCCACGACCCCATATCGGGGACACGTTATTTACCCTGT
TTCGGGCCCCCGAGTTGCTGGCCCCCAACGGCGACCTGTACAACGTGTTTGCCTGGGCCTTGGACGTCTT
GGCCAAACGCCTCCGTCCCATGCACGTCTTTATCCTGGATTACGACCAATCGCCCGCCGGCTGCCGGGAC
GCCCTGCTGCAACTTACCTCCGGGATGGTCCAGACCCACGTCACCACCCCCGGCTCCATACCGACGATCT
GCGACCTGGCGCGCACGTTTGCCCGGGAGATGGGGGAGGCTAACTGAGCTCTAGAGCTCGCTGATCAGCC
TCGACTGTGCCTTCTAGTTGCCAGCCATCTGTTGTTTGCCCCTCCCCCGTGCCTTCCTTGACCCTGGAAG
GTGCCACTCCCACTGTCCTTTCCTAATAAAATGAGGAAATTGCATCGCATTGTCTGAGTAGGTGTCATTC
TATTCTGGGGGGTGGGGTGGGGCAGGACAGCAAGGGGGAGGATTGGGAGGACAATAGCAGGCATGCTGGG
GATGCGGTGGGCTCTATGGGGCGCGCCTAAAAGTTTTGTTACTTTATAGAAGAAATTTTGAGTTTTTGTT
TTTTTTTAATAAATAAATAAACATAAATAAATTGTTTGTTGAATTTATTATTAGTATGTAAGTGTAAATA
TAATAAAACTTAATATCTATTCAAATTAATAAATAAACCTCGATATACAGACCGATAAAACACATGCGTC
AATTTTACGCATGATTATCTTTAACGTACGTCACAATATGATTATCTTTCTAGGGTTAAACATGTGAGCA
AAAGGCCAGCAAAAGGCCAGGAACCGTAAAAAGGCCGCGTTGCTGGCGTTTTTCCATAGGCTCCGCCCCC
CTGACGAGCATCACAAAAATCGACGCTCAAGTCAGAGGTGGCGAAACCCGACAGGACTATAAAGATACCA
GGCGTTTCCCCCTGGAAGCTCCCTCGTGCGCTCTCCTGTTCCGACCCTGCCGCTTACCGGATACCTGTCC
GCCTTTCTCCCTTCGGGAAGCGTGGCGCTTTCTCATAGCTCACGCTGTAGGTATCTCAGTTCGGTGTAGG
TCGTTCGCTCCAAGCTGGGCTGTGTGCACGAACCCCCCGTTCAGCCCGACCGCTGCGCCTTATCCGGTAA
CTATCGTCTTGAGTCCAACCCGGTAAGACACGACTTATCGCCACTGGCAGCAGCCACTGGTAACAGGATT
AGCAGAGCGAGGTATGTAGGCGGTGCTACAGAGTTCTTGAAGTGGTGGCCTAACTACGGCTACACTAGAA
GAACAGTATTTGGTATCTGCGCTCTGCTGAAGCCAGTTACCTTCGGAAAAAGAGTTGGTAGCTCTTGATC
CGGCAAACAAACCACCGCTGGTAGCGGTGGTTTTTTTGTTTGCAAGCAGCAGATTACGCGCAGAAAAAAA
GGATCTCAAGAAGATCCTTTGATCTTTTCTACGGGGTCTGACGCTCAGTGGAACGAAAACTCACGTTAAG
GGATTTTGGTCATGAGATTATCAAAAAGGATCTTCACCTAGATCCTTTTAAATTAAAAATGAAGTTTTAA
ATCAATCTAAAGTATATATGAGTAAACTTGGTCTGACAGTTACCAATGCTTAATCAGTGAGGCACCTATC
TCAGCGATCTGTCTATTTCGTTCATCCATAGTTGCCTGACTCCCCGTCGTGTAGATAACTACGATACGGG
AGGGCTTACCATCTGGCCCCAGTGCTGCAATGATACCGCGACTCCCACGCTCACCGGCTCCAGATTTATC
AGCAATAAACCAGCCAGCCGGAAGGGCCGAGCGCAGAAGTGGTCCTGCAACTTTATCCGCCTCCATCCAG
TCTATTAATTGTTGCCGGGAAGCTAGAGTAAGTAGTTCGCCAGTTAATAGTTTGCGCAACGTTGTTGCCA
TTGCTACAGGCATCGTGGTGTCACGCTCGTCGTTTGGTATGGCTTCATTCAGCTCCGGTTCCCAACGATC
AAGGCGAGTTACATGATCCCCCATGTTGTGCAAAAAAGCGGTTAGCTCCTTCGGTCCTCCGATCGTTGTC
AGAAGTAAGTTGGCCGCAGTGTTATCACTCATGGTTATGGCAGCACTGCATAATTCTCTTACTGTCATGC
CATCCGTAAGATGCTTTTCTGTGACTGGTGAGTACTCAACCAAGTCATTCTGAGAATAGTGTATGCGGCG
ACCGAGTTGCTCTTGCCCGGCGTCAATACGGGATAATACCGCGCCACATAGCAGAACTTTAAAAGTGCTC
ATCATTGGAAAACGTTCTTCGGGGCGAAAACTCTCAAGGATCTTACCGCTGTTGAGATCCAGTTCGATGT
AACCCACTCGTGCACCCAACTGATCTTCAGCATCTTTTACTTTCACCAGCGTTTCTGGGTGAGCAAAAAC
AGGAAGGCAAAATGCCGCAAAAAAGGGAATAAGGGCGACACGGAAATGTTGAATACTCATACTCTTCCTT
TTTCAATATTATTGAAGCATTTATCAGGGTTATTGTCTCATGAGCGGATACATATTTGAATGTATTTAGA
AAAATAAACAAATAGGGGTTCCGCGCACATTTCCCCGAAAAGTGCCACCTGACGTCTAAGAAACCATTAT
TATCATGACATTAACCTATAAAAATAGGCGTATCACGAGGCCCTTTCGTCTCGCGCGTTTCGGTGATGAC
GGTGAAAACCTCTGACACATGCAGCTCCCGGAGACGGTCACAGCTTGTCTGTAAGCGGATGCCGGGAGCA
GACAAGCCCGTCAGGGCGCGTCAGCGGGTGTTGGCGGGTGTCGGGGCTGGCTTAACTATGCGGCATCAGA
GCAGATTGTACTGAGAGTGCACCAATTTGTTAACCCTAGAAAGATAGTCTGCGTAAAATTGACGCATGCA
TTCTTGAAATATTGCTCTCTCTTTCTAAATAGCGCGAATCCGTCGCTGTGCATTTAGGACATCTCAGTCG
CCGCTTGGAGCTCCCGTGAGGCGTGCTTGTCAATGCGGTAAGTGTCACTGATTTTGAACTATAACGACCG
CGTGAGTCAAAATGACGCATGATTATCTTTTACGTGACTTTTAAGATTTAACTCATACGATAATTATATT
GTTATTTCATGTTCTACTTACGTGATAACTTATTATATATATATTTTCTTGTTATAGATATCATGTACAA
AAAAGCAGGCTTTAAAGGAACCAATTCAGTCGACTGGACCCGGTAC
