Features (pLannotate 1.2.2; 18 found; start..end, strand, type, name):
     17..257     +  promoter       U6 promoter: RNA polymerase III promoter for human U6 snRNA
    294..369     +  misc_RNA       gRNA scaffold: guide RNA scaffold for the Streptococcus pyogenes CRISPR/Cas9 system
    415..794     +  enhancer       CMV enhancer: human cytomegalovirus immediate early enhancer
    796..1071    +  promoter       chicken β-actin promoter: No description available
   1072..2088    +  intron         chimeric intron: chimera between introns from chicken β-actin and rabbit β-globin
   2154..2172    +  promoter       T7 promoter: promoter for bacteriophage T7 RNA polymerase
   2243..3844    +  CDS            Cas9(N): N-terminal portion of Streptococcus pyogenes Cas9 (Zetsche et al., 2015)
   3845..6339    +  CDS            Cas9(C) (fragment): C-terminal portion of Streptococcus pyogenes Cas9 (Zetsche et al., 2015)
   6443..8474    +  CDS            gag-pol (fragment): Moloney murine leukemia virus Gag-Pol polyprotein; gag-pol; contains a read-through stop codon
   8603..9199    +  CDS            PuroR (fragment): puromycin N-acetyltransferase; pac from Streptomyces; confers resistance to puromycin
   9206..10201   +  CDS            ΔTK: truncated herpes simplex virus thymidine kinase (Salomon et al., 1995) confers sensitivity to nucleoside analogs such as acyclovir or ganciclovir
  10229..10340   +  polyA_signal   bGH poly(A) signal: bovine growth hormone polyadenylation signal
  10765..11353   -  rep_origin     ori: high-copy-number ColE1/pMB1/pBR322/pUC origin of replication
  11524..12384   -  CDS            AmpR: β-lactamase; bla; confers resistance to ampicillin, carbenicillin, and related antibiotics
  12385..12489   -  promoter       AmpR promoter: bla
  12584..12619   +  CDS            rop (fragment): Rop protein, which maintains plasmids at low copy number; rop
  12721..12768   +  misc_feature   bom (fragment): basis of mobility region from pBR322
  13088..13105   +  protein_bind   attB1 (fragment): mutant version of attB; recombination site for the Gateway® BP reaction BP Clonase™
>Addgene plasmid #162796 | PB-PE | addgene full sequence | sequence record 320034 | Addgene NGS Result
CAAGGTCGGGCAGGAAGAGGGCCTATTTCCCATGATTCCTTCATATTTGCATATACGATACAAGGCTGTT
AGAGAGATAATTAGAATTAATTTGACTGTAAACACAAAGATATTAGTACAAAATACGTGACGTAGAAAGT
AATAATTTCTTGGGTAGTTTGCAGTTTTAAAATTATGTTTTAAAATGGACTATCATATGCTTACCGTAAC
TTGAAAGTATTTCGATTTCTTGGCTTTATATATCTTGTGGAAAGGACGAAACACCGGGTCTTCGTGGAGC
TCATCGAAGACCTGTTTTAGAGCTAGAAATAGCAAGTTAAAATAAGGCTAGTCCGTTATCAACTTGAAAA
AGTGGCACCGAGTCGGTGCAGAGACCGAATCGACCAGAGGTCTCGTTTTTTTCTAGACGCTAGCGACATT
GATTATTGACTAGTTATTAATAGTAATCAATTACGGGGTCATTAGTTCATAGCCCATATATGGAGTTCCG
CGTTACATAACTTACGGTAAATGGCCCGCCTGGCTGACCGCCCAACGACCCCCGCCCATTGACGTCAATA
ATGACGTATGTTCCCATAGTAACGCCAATAGGGACTTTCCATTGACGTCAATGGGTGGAGTATTTACGGT
AAACTGCCCACTTGGCAGTACATCAAGTGTATCATATGCCAAGTACGCCCCCTATTGACGTCAATGACGG
TAAATGGCCCGCCTGGCATTATGCCCAGTACATGACCTTATGGGACTTTCCTACTTGGCAGTACATCTAC
GTATTAGTCATCGCTATTACCATGGTCGAGGTGAGCCCCACGTTCTGCTTCACTCTCCCCATCTCCCCCC
CCTCCCCACCCCCAATTTTGTATTTATTTATTTTTTAATTATTTTGTGCAGCGATGGGGGCGGGGGGGGG
GGGGGGGCGCGCCRGGGGGGGGGGGGGGGGGGGGGGGGGGGGGSGGGGSGAGGCGGAGAGGTGCGGCGGC
AGCCAATCAGAGCGGCGCGCTCCGAAAGTTTCCTTTTATGGCGAGGCGGCGGCGGCGGCGGCCCTATAAA
AAGCGAAGCGCGCGGCGGGCGGGAGTCGCTGCGCGCTGCCTTCGCCCCGTGCCCCGCTCCGCCGCCGCCT
CGCGCCGCCCGCCCCGGCTCTGACTGACCGCGTTACTCCCACAGGTGAGCGGGCGGGACGGCCCTTCTCC
TCCGGGCTGTAATTAGCGCTTGGTTTAATGACGGCTTGTTTCTTTTCTGTGGCTGCGTGAAAGCCTTGAG
GGGCTCCGGGAGGGCCCTTTGTGCGGGGGGAGCGGCTCGGGGGGTGCGTGCGTGTGTGTGTGCGTGGGGA
GCGCCGCGTGCGGCTCCGCGCTGCCCGGCGGCTGTGAGCGCTGCGGGCGCGGCGCGGGGCTTTGTGCGCT
CCGCAGTGTGCGCGAGGGGAGCGCGGCCGGGGGCGGTGCCCCGCGGTGCGGGGGGGGCTGCGAGGGGAAC
AAAGGCTGCGTGCGGGGTGTGTGCGTGGGGGGGTGAGCAGGGGGTGTGGGCGCGTCGGTCGGGCTGCAAC
CCCCCCTGCACCCCCCTCCCCGAGTTGCTGAGCACGGCCCGGCTTCGGGTGCGGGGCTCCGTACGGGGCG
TGGCGCGGGGCTCGCCGTGCCGGGCGGGGGGTGGCGGCAGGTGGGGGTGCCGGGCGGGGCGGGGCCGCCT
CGGGCCGGGGRGGGCTCGGGGGAGGGGCGCGGCGGCCCCCGGAGCGCCGGCGGCTGTCGAGGCGCGGCGA
GCCGCAGCCATTGCCTTTTATGGTAATCGTGCGAGAGGGCGCAGGGACTTCCTTTGTCCCAAATCTGTGC
GGAGCCGAAATCTGGGAGGCGCCGCCGCACCCCCTCTAGCGGGCGCGGGGCGAAGCGGTGCGGCGCCGGC
AGGAAGGAAATGGGCGGGGAGGGCCTTCGTGCGTCGCCGCGCCGCCGTCCCCTTCTCCCTCTCCAGCCTC
GGGGCTGTCCGCGGGGGGACGGCTGCCTTCGGGGGGGACGGGGCAGGGCGGGGTTCGGCTTCTGGCGTGT
GACCGGCGGCTCTAGAGCCTCTGCTAACCATGTTCATGCCTTCTTCTTTTTCCTACAGCTCCTGGGCAAC
GTGCTGGTTATTGTGCTGTCTCATCATTTTGGCAAAGAATTGATAGCGGCCGCTAATACGACTCACTATA
GGGAGAGCCGCCACCATGAAACGGACAGCCGACGGAAGCGAGTTCGAGTCACCAAAGAAGAAGCGGAAAG
TCGACAAGAAGTACAGCATCGGCCTGGACATCGGCACCAACTCTGTGGGCTGGGCCGTGATCACCGACGA
GTACAAGGTGCCCAGCAAGAAATTCAAGGTGCTGGGCAACACCGACCGGCACAGCATCAAGAAGAACCTG
ATCGGAGCCCTGCTGTTCGACAGCGGCGAAACAGCCGAGGCCACCCGGCTGAAGAGAACCGCCAGAAGAA
GATACACCAGACGGAAGAACCGGATCTGCTATCTGCAAGAGATCTTCAGCAACGAGATGGCCAAGGTGGA
CGACAGCTTCTTCCACAGACTGGAAGAGTCCTTCCTGGTGGAAGAGGATAAGAAGCACGAGCGGCACCCC
ATCTTCGGCAACATCGTGGACGAGGTGGCCTACCACGAGAAGTACCCCACCATCTACCACCTGAGAAAGA
AACTGGTGGACAGCACCGACAAGGCCGACCTGCGGCTGATCTATCTGGCCCTGGCCCACATGATCAAGTT
CCGGGGCCACTTCCTGATCGAGGGCGACCTGAACCCCGACAACAGCGACGTGGACAAGCTGTTCATCCAG
CTGGTGCAGACCTACAACCAGCTGTTCGAGGAAAACCCCATCAACGCCAGCGGCGTGGACGCCAAGGCCA
TCCTGTCTGCCAGACTGAGCAAGAGCAGACGGCTGGAAAATCTGATCGCCCAGCTGCCCGGCGAGAAGAA
GAATGGCCTGTTCGGAAACCTGATTGCCCTGAGCCTGGGCCTGACCCCCAACTTCAAGAGCAACTTCGAC
CTGGCCGAGGATGCCAAACTGCAGCTGAGCAAGGACACCTACGACGACGACCTGGACAACCTGCTGGCCC
AGATCGGCGACCAGTACGCCGACCTGTTTCTGGCCGCCAAGAACCTGTCCGACGCCATCCTGCTGAGCGA
CATCCTGAGAGTGAACACCGAGATCACCAAGGCCCCCCTGAGCGCCTCTATGATCAAGAGATACGACGAG
CACCACCAGGACCTGACCCTGCTGAAAGCTCTCGTGCGGCAGCAGCTGCCTGAGAAGTACAAAGAGATTT
TCTTCGACCAGAGCAAGAACGGCTACGCCGGCTACATTGACGGCGGAGCCAGCCAGGAAGAGTTCTACAA
GTTCATCAAGCCCATCCTGGAAAAGATGGACGGCACCGAGGAACTGCTCGTGAAGCTGAACAGAGAGGAC
CTGCTGCGGAAGCAGCGGACCTTCGACAACGGCAGCATCCCCCACCAGATCCACCTGGGAGAGCTGCACG
CCATTCTGCGGCGGCAGGAAGATTTTTACCCATTCCTGAAGGACAACCGGGAAAAGATCGAGAAGATCCT
GACCTTCCGCATCCCCTACTACGTGGGCCCTCTGGCCAGGGGAAACAGCAGATTCGCCTGGATGACCAGA
AAGAGCGAGGAAACCATCACCCCCTGGAACTTCGAGGAAGTGGTGGACAAGGGCGCTTCCGCCCAGAGCT
TCATCGAGCGGATGACCAACTTCGATAAGAACCTGCCCAACGAGAAGGTGCTGCCCAAGCACAGCCTGCT
GTACGAGTACTTCACCGTGTATAACGAGCTGACCAAAGTGAAATACGTGACCGAGGGAATGAGAAAGCCC
GCCTTCCTGAGCGGCGAGCAGAAAAAGGCCATCGTGGACCTGCTGTTCAAGACCAACCGGAAAGTGACCG
TGAAGCAGCTGAAAGAGGACTACTTCAAGAAAATCGAGTGCTTCGACTCCGTGGAAATCTCCGGCGTGGA
AGATCGGTTCAACGCCTCCCTGGGCACATACCACGATCTGCTGAAAATTATCAAGGACAAGGACTTCCTG
GACAATGAGGAAAACGAGGACATTCTGGAAGATATCGTGCTGACCCTGACACTGTTTGAGGACAGAGAGA
TGATCGAGGAACGGCTGAAAACCTATGCCCACCTGTTCGACGACAAAGTGATGAAGCAGCTGAAGCGGCG
GAGATACACCGGCTGGGGCAGGCTGAGCCGGAAGCTGATCAACGGCATCCGGGACAAGCAGTCCGGCAAG
ACAATCCTGGATTTCCTGAAGTCCGACGGCTTCGCCAACAGAAACTTCATGCAGCTGATCCACGACGACA
GCCTGACCTTTAAAGAGGACATCCAGAAAGCCCAGGTGTCCGGCCAGGGCGATAGCCTGCACGAGCACAT
TGCCAATCTGGCCGGCAGCCCCGCCATTAAGAAGGGCATCCTGCAGACAGTGAAGGTGGTGGACGAGCTC
GTGAAAGTGATGGGCCGGCACAAGCCCGAGAACATCGTGATCGAAATGGCCAGAGAGAACCAGACCACCC
AGAAGGGACAGAAGAACAGCCGCGAGAGAATGAAGCGGATCGAAGAGGGCATCAAAGAGCTGGGCAGCCA
GATCCTGAAAGAACACCCCGTGGAAAACACCCAGCTGCAGAACGAGAAGCTGTACCTGTACTACCTGCAG
AATGGGCGGGATATGTACGTGGACCAGGAACTGGACATCAACCGGCTGTCCGACTACGATGTGGACGCTA
TCGTGCCTCAGAGCTTTCTGAAGGACGACTCCATCGACAACAAGGTGCTGACCAGAAGCGACAAGAACCG
GGGCAAGAGCGACAACGTGCCCTCCGAAGAGGTCGTGAAGAAGATGAAGAACTACTGGCGGCAGCTGCTG
AACGCCAAGCTGATTACCCAGAGAAAGTTCGACAATCTGACCAAGGCCGAGAGAGGCGGCCTGAGCGAAC
TGGATAAGGCCGGCTTCATCAAGAGACAGCTGGTGGAAACCCGGCAGATCACAAAGCACGTGGCACAGAT
CCTGGACTCCCGGATGAACACTAAGTACGACGAGAATGACAAGCTGATCCGGGAAGTGAAAGTGATCACC
CTGAAGTCCAAGCTGGTGTCCGATTTCCGGAAGGATTTCCAGTTTTACAAAGTGCGCGAGATCAACAACT
ACCACCACGCCCACGACGCCTACCTGAACGCCGTCGTGGGAACCGCCCTGATCAAAAAGTACCCTAAGCT
GGAAAGCGAGTTCGTGTACGGCGACTACAAGGTGTACGACGTGCGGAAGATGATCGCCAAGAGCGAGCAG
GAAATCGGCAAGGCTACCGCCAAGTACTTCTTCTACAGCAACATCATGAACTTTTTCAAGACCGAGATTA
CCCTGGCCAACGGCGAGATCCGGAAGCGGCCTCTGATCGAGACAAACGGCGAAACCGGGGAGATCGTGTG
GGATAAGGGCCGGGATTTTGCCACCGTGCGGAAAGTGCTGAGCATGCCCCAAGTGAATATCGTGAAAAAG
ACCGAGGTGCAGACAGGCGGCTTCAGCAAAGAGTCTATCCTGCCCAAGAGGAACAGCGATAAGCTGATCG
CCAGAAAGAAGGACTGGGACCCTAAGAAGTACGGCGGCTTCGACAGCCCCACCGTGGCCTATTCTGTGCT
GGTGGTGGCCAAAGTGGAAAAGGGCAAGTCCAAGAAACTGAAGAGTGTGAAAGAGCTGCTGGGGATCACC
ATCATGGAAAGAAGCAGCTTCGAGAAGAATCCCATCGACTTTCTGGAAGCCAAGGGCTACAAAGAAGTGA
AAAAGGACCTGATCATCAAGCTGCCTAAGTACTCCCTGTTCGAGCTGGAAAACGGCCGGAAGAGAATGCT
GGCCTCTGCCGGCGAACTGCAGAAGGGAAACGAACTGGCCCTGCCCTCCAAATATGTGAACTTCCTGTAC
CTGGCCAGCCACTATGAGAAGCTGAAGGGCTCCCCCGAGGATAATGAGCAGAAACAGCTGTTTGTGGAAC
AGCACAAGCACTACCTGGACGAGATCATCGAGCAGATCAGCGAGTTCTCCAAGAGAGTGATCCTGGCCGA
CGCTAATCTGGACAAAGTGCTGTCCGCCTACAACAAGCACCGGGATAAGCCCATCAGAGAGCAGGCCGAG
AATATCATCCACCTGTTTACCCTGACCAATCTGGGAGCCCCTGCCGCCTTCAAGTACTTTGACACCACCA
TCGACCGGAAGAGGTACACCAGCACCAAAGAGGTGCTGGACGCCACCCTGATCCACCAGAGCATCACCGG
CCTGTACGAGACACGGATCGACCTGTCTCAGCTGGGAGGTGACTCTGGAGGATCTAGCGGAGGATCCTCT
GGCAGCGAGACACCAGGAACAAGCGAGTCAGCAACACCAGAGAGCAGTGGCGGCAGCAGCGGCGGCAGCA
GCACCCTAAATATAGAAGATGAGTATCGGCTACATGAAACCTCAAAAGAGCCAGATGTTTCTCTAGGGTC
CACATGGCTGTCTGATTTTCCTCAGGCCTGGGCGGAAACCGGGGGCATGGGACTGGCAGTTCGCCAAGCT
CCTCTGATCATACCTCTGAAAGCAACCTCTACCCCCGTGTCCATAAAACAATACCCCATGTCACAAGAAG
CCAGACTGGGGATCAAGCCCCACATACAGAGACTGTTGGACCAGGGAATACTGGTACCCTGCCAGTCCCC
CTGGAACACGCCCCTGCTACCCGTTAAGAAACCAGGGACTAATGATTATAGGCCTGTCCAGGATCTGAGA
GAAGTCAACAAGCGGGTGGAGGACATCCACCCCACCGTGCCCAACCCTTACAACCTCTTGAGCGGGCTCC
CACCGTCCCACCAGTGGTACACTGTGCTTGATTTAAAGGATGCCTTTTTCTGCCTGAGACTCCACCCCAC
CAGTCAGCCTCTCTTCGCCTTTGAGTGGAGAGATCCAGAGATGGGAATCTCAGGACAATTGACCTGGACC
AGACTCCCACAGGGTTTCAAAAACAGTCCCACCCTGTTTAATGAGGCACTGCACAGGGACCTAGCAGACT
TCAGAATCCAGCACCCAGACTTGATCCTGCTACAGTACGTGGATGACTTACTGCTGGCCGCCACTTCTGA
GCTAGACTGCCAACAAGGTACTCGGGCCCTGTTACAAACCCTAGGGAACCTCGGGTATCGGGCCTCGGCC
AAGAAAGCCCAAATTTGCCAGAAACAGGTCAAGTATCTGGGGTATCTTCTAAAAGAGGGTCAGAGATGGC
TGACTGAGGCCAGAAAAGAGACTGTGATGGGGCAGCCTACTCCCAAGACCCCTCGACAACTAAGGGAGTT
CCTAGGGAAGGCAGGCTTCTGTCGCCTCTTCATCCCTGGGTTTGCAGAAATGGCAGCCCCCCTGTACCCT
CTCACCAAACCGGGGACTCTGTTTAATTGGGGCCCAGACCAACAAAAGGCCTATCAAGAAATCAAGCAAG
CTCTTCTAACTGCCCCAGCCCTGGGGTTGCCAGATTTGACTAAGCCCTTTGAACTCTTTGTCGACGAGAA
GCAGGGCTACGCCAAAGGTGTCCTAACGCAAAAACTGGGACCTTGGCGTCGGCCGGTGGCCTACCTGTCC
AAAAAGCTAGACCCAGTAGCAGCTGGGTGGCCCCCTTGCCTACGGATGGTAGCAGCCATTGCCGTACTGA
CAAAGGATGCAGGCAAGCTAACCATGGGACAGCCACTAGTCATTCTGGCCCCCCATGCAGTAGAGGCACT
AGTCAAACAACCCCCCGACCGCTGGCTTTCCAACGCCCGGATGACTCACTATCAGGCCTTGCTTTTGGAC
ACGGACCGGGTCCAGTTCGGCCCGGTGGTAGCCCTGAACCCGGCTACGCTGCTCCCACTGCCTGAGGAAG
GGCTGCAACACAACTGCCTTGATATCCTGGCCGAAGCCCACGGAACCCGACCCGACCTAACGGACCAGCC
GCTCCCAGACGCCGACCACACCTGGTACACGGATGGAAGCAGTCTCTTACAAGAGGGACAGCGTAAGGCG
GGAGCTGCGGTGACCACCGAGACAGAGGTAATCTGGGCTAAAGCCCTGCCAGCCGGGACATCCGCTCAGC
GGGCTGAACTGATAGCACTCACCCAGGCCCTAAAGATGGCAGAAGGTAAGAAGCTAAATGTTTATACTGA
TAGCCGTTATGCTTTTGCTACTGCCCATATCCATGGAGAAATATACAGAAGGCGTGGGTGGCTCACATCA
GAAGGCAAAGAGATCAAAAATAAAGACGAGATCTTGGCCCTACTAAAAGCCCTCTTTCTGCCCAAAAGAC
TTAGCATAATCCATTGTCCAGGACATCAAAAGGGACACAGCGCCGAGGCTAGAGGCAACCGGATGGCTGA
CCAAGCGGCCCGAAAGGCAGCCATCACAGAGACTCCAGACACCTCTACCCTCCTCATAGAAAATTCATCA
CCCTCTGGCGGCTCAAAAAGAACCGCCGACGGCAGCGAATTCGAGCCCAAGAAGAAGAGGAAAGTCGGCT
CCGGCGCTACCAATTTCTCCCTGCTCAAGCAAGCCGGAGACGTCGAGGAAAACCCAGGCCCAATGACCGA
GTACAAGCCCACGGTGCGCCTCGCCACCCGCGACGACGTCCCCAGGGCCGTACGCACCCTCGCCGCCGCG
TTCGCCGACTACCCCGCCACGCGCCACACCGTCGATCCGGACCGCCACATCGAGCGGGTCACCGAGCTGC
AAGAACTCTTCCTCACGCGCGTCGGGCTCGACATCGGCAAGGTGTGGGTCGCGGACGACGGCGCCGCGGT
GGCGGTCTGGACCACGCCGGAGAGCGTCGAAGCGGGGGCGGTGTTCGCCGAGATCGGCCCGCGCATGGCC
GAGTTGAGCGGTTCCCGGCTGGCCGCGCAGCAACAGATGGAAGGCCTCCTGGCGCCGCACCGGCCCAAGG
AGCCCGCGTGGTTCCTGGCCACCGTCGGCGTCTCGCCCGACCACCAGGGCAAGGGTCTGGGCAGCGCCGT
CGTGCTCCCCGGAGTGGAGGCGGCCGAGCGCGCCGGGGTGCCCGCCTTCCTGGAGACATCCGCGCCCCGC
AACCTCCCCTTCTACGAGCGGCTCGGCTTCACCGTCACCGCCGACGTCGAGGTGCCCGAAGGACCGCGCA
CCTGGTGCATGACCCGCAAGCCCGGTGCCGGCTCCATGCCCACGCTACTGCGGGTTTATATAGACGGTCC
TCACGGGATGGGGAAAACCACCACCACGCAACTGCTGGTGGCCCTGGGTTCGCGCGACGATATCGTCTAC
GTACCCGAGCCGATGACTTACTGGCAGGTGCTGGGGGCTTCCGAGACAATCGCGAACATCTACACCACAC
AACACCGCCTCGACCAGGGTGAGATATCGGCCGGGGACGCGGCGGTGGTAATGACAAGCGCCCAGATAAC
AATGGGCATGCCTTATGCCGTGACCGACGCCGTTCTGGCTCCTCATATCGGGGGGGAGGCTGGGAGCTCA
CATGCCCCGCCCCCGGCCCTCACCCTCATCTTCGACCGCCATCCCATCGCCGCCCTCCTGTGCTACCCGG
CCGCGCGATACCTTATGGGCAGCATGACCCCCCAGGCCGTGCTGGCGTTCGTGGCCCTCATCCCGCCGAC
CTTGCCCGGCACAAACATCGTGTTGGGGGCCCTTCCGGAGGACAGACACATCGACCGCCTGGCCAAACGC
CAGCGCCCCGGCGAGCGGCTTGACCTGGCTATGCTGGCCGCGATTCGCCGCGTTTACGGGCTGCTTGCCA
ATACGGTGCGGTATCTGCAGGGCGGCGGGTCGTGGCGGGAGGATTGGGGACAGCTTTCGGGGACGGCCGT
GCCGCCCCAGGGTGCCGAGCCCCAGAGCAACGCGGGCCCACGACCCCATATCGGGGACACGTTATTTACC
CTGTTTCGGGCCCCCGAGTTGCTGGCCCCCAACGGCGACCTGTACAACGTGTTTGCCTGGGCCTTGGACG
TCTTGGCCAAACGCCTCCGTCCCATGCACGTCTTTATCCTGGATTACGACCAATCGCCCGCCGGCTGCCG
GGACGCCCTGCTGCAACTTACCTCCGGGATGGTCCAGACCCACGTCACCACCCCCGGCTCCATACCGACG
ATCTGCGACCTGGCGCGCACGTTTGCCCGGGAGATGGGGGAGGCTAACTGAGCTCTAGAGCTCGCTGATC
AGCCTCGACTGTGCCTTCTAGTTGCCAGCCATCTGTTGTTTGCCCCTCCCCCGTGCCTTCCTTGACCCTG
GAAGGTGCCACTCCCACTGTCCTTTCCTAATAAAATGAGGAAATTGCATCGCATTGTCTGAGTAGGTGTC
ATTCTATTCTGGGGGGTGGGGTGGGGCAGGACAGCAAGGGGGAGGATTGGGAGGACAATAGCAGGCATGC
TGGGGATGCGGTGGGCTCTATGGGGCGCGCCTAAAAGTTTTGTTACTTTATAGAAGAAATTTTGAGTTTT
TGTTTTTTTTTAATAAATAAATAAACATAAATAAATTGTTTGTTGAATTTATTATTAGTATGTAAGTGTA
AATATAATAAAACTTAATATCTATTCAAATTAATAAATAAACCTCGATATACAGACCGATAAAACACATG
CGTCAATTTTACGCATGATTATCTTTAACGTACGTCACAATATGATTATCTTTCTAGGGTTAAACATGTG
AGCAAAAGGCCAGCAAAAGGCCAGGAACCGTAAAAAGGCCGCGTTGCTGGCGTTTTTCCATAGGCTCCGC
CCCCCTGACGAGCATCACAAAAATCGACGCTCAAGTCAGAGGTGGCGAAACCCGACAGGACTATAAAGAT
ACCAGGCGTTTCCCCCTGGAAGCTCCCTCGTGCGCTCTCCTGTTCCGACCCTGCCGCTTACCGGATACCT
GTCCGCCTTTCTCCCTTCGGGAAGCGTGGCGCTTTCTCATAGCTCACGCTGTAGGTATCTCAGTTCGGTG
TAGGTCGTTCGCTCCAAGCTGGGCTGTGTGCACGAACCCCCCGTTCAGCCCGACCGCTGCGCCTTATCCG
GTAACTATCGTCTTGAGTCCAACCCGGTAAGACACGACTTATCGCCACTGGCAGCAGCCACTGGTAACAG
GATTAGCAGAGCGAGGTATGTAGGCGGTGCTACAGAGTTCTTGAAGTGGTGGCCTAACTACGGCTACACT
AGAAGAACAGTATTTGGTATCTGCGCTCTGCTGAAGCCAGTTACCTTCGGAAAAAGAGTTGGTAGCTCTT
GATCCGGCAAACAAACCACCGCTGGTAGCGGTGGTTTTTTTGTTTGCAAGCAGCAGATTACGCGCAGAAA
AAAAGGATCTCAAGAAGATCCTTTGATCTTTTCTACGGGGTCTGACGCTCAGTGGAACGAAAACTCACGT
TAAGGGATTTTGGTCATGAGATTATCAAAAAGGATCTTCACCTAGATCCTTTTAAATTAAAAATGAAGTT
TTAAATCAATCTAAAGTATATATGAGTAAACTTGGTCTGACAGTTACCAATGCTTAATCAGTGAGGCACC
TATCTCAGCGATCTGTCTATTTCGTTCATCCATAGTTGCCTGACTCCCCGTCGTGTAGATAACTACGATA
CGGGAGGGCTTACCATCTGGCCCCAGTGCTGCAATGATACCGCGACTCCCACGCTCACCGGCTCCAGATT
TATCAGCAATAAACCAGCCAGCCGGAAGGGCCGAGCGCAGAAGTGGTCCTGCAACTTTATCCGCCTCCAT
CCAGTCTATTAATTGTTGCCGGGAAGCTAGAGTAAGTAGTTCGCCAGTTAATAGTTTGCGCAACGTTGTT
GCCATTGCTACAGGCATCGTGGTGTCACGCTCGTCGTTTGGTATGGCTTCATTCAGCTCCGGTTCCCAAC
GATCAAGGCGAGTTACATGATCCCCCATGTTGTGCAAAAAAGCGGTTAGCTCCTTCGGTCCTCCGATCGT
TGTCAGAAGTAAGTTGGCCGCAGTGTTATCACTCATGGTTATGGCAGCACTGCATAATTCTCTTACTGTC
ATGCCATCCGTAAGATGCTTTTCTGTGACTGGTGAGTACTCAACCAAGTCATTCTGAGAATAGTGTATGC
GGCGACCGAGTTGCTCTTGCCCGGCGTCAATACGGGATAATACCGCGCCACATAGCAGAACTTTAAAAGT
GCTCATCATTGGAAAACGTTCTTCGGGGCGAAAACTCTCAAGGATCTTACCGCTGTTGAGATCCAGTTCG
ATGTAACCCACTCGTGCACCCAACTGATCTTCAGCATCTTTTACTTTCACCAGCGTTTCTGGGTGAGCAA
AAACAGGAAGGCAAAATGCCGCAAAAAAGGGAATAAGGGCGACACGGAAATGTTGAATACTCATACTCTT
CCTTTTTCAATATTATTGAAGCATTTATCAGGGTTATTGTCTCATGAGCGGATACATATTTGAATGTATT
TAGAAAAATAAACAAATAGGGGTTCCGCGCACATTTCCCCGAAAAGTGCCACCTGACGTCTAAGAAACCA
TTATTATCATGACATTAACCTATAAAAATAGGCGTATCACGAGGCCCTTTCGTCTCGCGCGTTTCGGTGA
TGACGGTGAAAACCTCTGACACATGCAGCTCCCGGAGACGGTCACAGCTTGTCTGTAAGCGGATGCCGGG
AGCAGACAAGCCCGTCAGGGCGCGTCAGCGGGTGTTGGCGGGTGTCGGGGCTGGCTTAACTATGCGGCAT
CAGAGCAGATTGTACTGAGAGTGCACCAATTTGTTAACCCTAGAAAGATAGTCTGCGTAAAATTGACGCA
TGCATTCTTGAAATATTGCTCTCTCTTTCTAAATAGCGCGAATCCGTCGCTGTGCATTTAGGACATCTCA
GTCGCCGCTTGGAGCTCCCGTGAGGCGTGCTTGTCAATGCGGTAAGTGTCACTGATTTTGAACTATAACG
ACCGCGTGAGTCAAAATGACGCATGATTATCTTTTACGTGACTTTTAAGATTTAACTCATACGATAATTA
TATTGTTATTTCATGTTCTACTTACGTGATAACTTATTATATATATATTTTCTTGTTATAGATATCATGT
ACAAAAAAGCAGGCTTTAAAGGAACCAATTCAGTCGACTGGACCCGGTAC
